LOCUS       pKCcas9dO 13382 bp DNA circular 22-JAN-2015
DEFINITION  modified from pKC1139.
SOURCE
  ORGANISM
COMMENT     This file is created by Vector NTI http://www.invitrogen.com/
COMMENT     VNTDATE|709831906|
COMMENT     VNTDBDATE|723588953|
COMMENT     LSOWNER|
COMMENT     VNTNAME|pKCcas9dO|
COMMENT     VNTAUTHORNAME|He huang|
COMMENT     VNTAUTHOREML|huanghe@sibs.ac.cn|
COMMENT     VNTOAUTHORNAME|huang he|
FEATURES             Location/Qualifiers
     misc_feature    complement(3155..3266)
                     /vntifkey="21"
                     /label=oriT
     misc_feature    complement(548..1990)
                     /vntifkey="21"
                     /label=repts
     misc_feature    12092..12895
                     /vntifkey="21"
                     /label=aac3IV
     misc_feature    6777..10883
                     /vntifkey="21"
                     /label=Scocas9
     misc_feature    6593..6771
                     /vntifkey="21"
                     /label=ptipA
     misc_feature    complement(6428..6530)
                     /vntifkey="21"
                     /label=sgRNA
     misc_feature    complement(6537..6565)
                     /vntifkey="21"
                     /label=j23119
     misc_feature    complement(4402..6414)
                     /vntifkey="21"
                     /label=act-orf4\homology\arm
BASE COUNT  2678 a 4162 c 4244 g 2298 t
ORIGIN
        1 tgtgaggagg ctggtccttt accctgatgc ccgagggcat cagggtaaag gaccagcctc
       61 gccaactagg agcgctacca aggcgaacac aacccaggac ttggtagaac ccttcgccgg
      121 agaagttcag actcatcggc atgagcaccc ctcgccgcgc actcggcacc ggtccgtcga
      181 ccaccaccag gacgtcgttg tcgacgtcgg ccccgcggct cctgcccgcc gaacgcgtcg
      241 tcgtcgacgg cctggtgctc atcgacgagc acccggagcc aggtgaaaag cgccggcgga
      301 cgctcggact gggcgcggga ttccagcagt aacccaggtc cgccggccac ctcacggcag
      361 gcagaccctc ggctttcgcg ccgggaccgc catgagactg ccacccggat gtccggggtg
      421 gcggtctcat ggcggtccct cagcggccct acgcgaccgc tgtgtcgacg cggaggcagt
      481 ctccggggag ccggccccag ggctggagta ccggggcgag cttgctcatg gcggtccctc
      541 agcggcccta cgcgaccgct gtgtcgacgc ggaggcagtc tccggggtgc tggccccagg
      601 gctggagtac cggggcgagc ttgcccttgc agcggcggca cacgggcgac gcggcgccgg
      661 gcgggggagt cttgacgtcg acggtgaccg gcttcggctt caggcgcttc cgaaggctga
      721 tcgtcgggcg gatcgcctcc ttcttcggct gacgcactcg gtcgagcgaa gcggccagct
      781 cctccgtgcg ggcctcgttg gccttccggc gcgcctcgcg gaaagcagct tcctcctcgg
      841 acatgacctc gaacctcatc tggtcagcgt caaggtcgcc cggcgcggcc ggcgcttccg
      901 gggcgggcgg gtccaggacg tccttgcccc acaccaggcc tcaggactcg acgagccgcc
      961 ggacgcccgg taggccgtac gtctcggcga ccttgatgag gtcgaggcga cgtccggcga
     1021 cgcgggcgat gtatcggtac cagatgtagg ccgggatgac cgcgatggcg accaggccct
     1081 cggtgtcgtc ggtgatctcc tcctcggtgc ggacgtcctg ctggatgccg agttccttga
     1141 tcagccggtt caggttctgc gaccggtagt gcttgcggac ctggaagacg ccgaactcgc
     1201 gctcgcggta cttctcgacg aacgggccgg gccgacgaag ccgctgcagc tcggcggccg
     1261 ccgcgtcgcc caggtcgagc ggtcccatgc ggtcgtcgcc gcgaccggcc ttgaagttct
     1321 gtccggccag ctccaggccg atcttggcga cgccgccctt ggtcttgtcg ccgtccttgt
     1381 agaggtagcg ggcctgcttg cccgcatcgc cgtcagcggc gtccgcgccg ttgagtgggc
     1441 gcacgtcggt gccgtggccc ttgccctcac aggagcaacc gggccggtcg cacgtctcgc
     1501 tgacggtgta gccgcccgcg gattcgaccc cggcggccca ggctccggcg agtgcgtcgc
     1561 ggaacgcggc ctgggcgtcc gggccgagca cctcgcgggt gacccagagc gtgtgccagt
     1621 gcaggtgcca gccggagccc cagccgaagg tgtcctcgaa ggcccgctcg tagccgatga
     1681 tcccgaagtc gtcgcgcatc gtgcgccagc ggcggccgga cgagccgtac gcgcccttcc
     1741 agccgtcgtg caagaccgcg accaggccgt gccgcattcc cttgcggacg gtgccgaacg
     1801 ccatgcgctc gaagtggcgc aacgtgttcg tgccaaggtg cagcccgtac ccggcgtccg
     1861 cgagaccgtc ggcggcgagc tgcacgttcg agccccgtac ggccaggatg cggctcatgc
     1921 accacgggca ggtgtggacg ttgttgcagc ggcacgtgtt gccccacgtc gcctcgcccg
     1981 gcttccacat cagctcggcc gtcccggcag tgagccgggt cccgcagccc ttgaacgcct
     2041 cgttcagcga caccgtctgg tgccggtccc gccgggcgaa ccgctcgtcg cgcgggtcct
     2101 cccgcccggc tgtcgcggca ccctcgtttg gggtagaacc cgttccagtt acagcgctct
     2161 gacctgcagt ggacggagat tttcccttac tactaaagcc cgcgtccgga ttacccgctg
     2221 tagtcgtgct tgctacgctg cgtgactggt ccgcaatgag acgctttgcg cgctttcggc
     2281 aggcgtccga gcagtagatt ttggggcgct tcccggggat gtggacgatc ggggtgccgc
     2341 agtggcactt cggtccggcg gggcgcggtg gtgtcgacgc gctgttctct cgtacgctcg
     2401 tcacagagca aacgtcctca ctcggcatgc tgcgccggtt cgggggcggc gagcccggga
     2461 ggccaatccc gggctcgtgc catttctggg tcctgttgat cctggcattg gtgtggccgt
     2521 tcattgcccc tgctcgctcc tgacgcgccg atagacgtcc gatacgcccg gtgctggtgg
     2581 gatttgatag gtcggaagaa gccccgcccg ggcctgggcg gggcttcctg tgcgtcagga
     2641 cctcctcgtc gtgagcctct tcggcctatg gacggagtga cctcgtgatc cgttacagcc
     2701 gcgcgcgctc gcgtagagcg gtctcatcag ttccacgaac ggtcctcttc gcagatcagg
     2761 gcgttggggc ggagtctcac caaggactac gtctgctggc gatttccgtt acaccccggg
     2821 cggtggccgg cgcacacgcg cgcccgcgtt gggcagtgca gaaagtgcag aaacctaggc
     2881 gctgatggtc caggtccacg gttcgtcgtc ggcggcggcg cgggcggcgg cgtcggccag
     2941 ggcgcgggcg agaccggcta cggcgggctt gatgcgccgg ttgcgggcga ccttgagcag
     3001 ctagtatgca ggtcgacgga tcttttccgc tgcataaccc tgcttcgggg tcattatagc
     3061 gattttttcg gtatatccat cctttttcgc acgatataca ggattttgcc aaagggttcg
     3121 tgtagacttt ccttggtgta tccaacggcg tcagccgggc aggataggtg aagtaggccc
     3181 acccgcgagc gggtgttcct tcttcactgt cccttattcg cacctggcgg tgctcaacgg
     3241 gaatcctgct ctgcgaggct ggccggctac cgccggcgta acagatgagg gcaagcggat
     3301 ggctgatgaa accaagccaa ccaggaaggg cagcccacct atcaaggtgt actgccttcc
     3361 agacgaacga agagcgattg aggaaaaggc ggcggcggcc ggcatgagcc tgtcggccta
     3421 cctgctggcc gtcggccagg gctacaaaat cacgggcgtc gtggactatg agcacgtccg
     3481 cgagctggcc cgcatcaatg gcgacgggcc gcctgggcgg cctgctgaaa ctctggctca
     3541 ccgacgaccc gcgcacggcg cggttcggtg atgccacgat cctcgccctg ctggcgaaga
     3601 tcgaagagaa gcaggacgag cttggcaagg tcatgatggg cgtggtccgc ccgagggcag
     3661 agccatgact tttttagccg ctaaaacggc cggggggtgc gcgtgattgc caagcacgtc
     3721 cccatgcgct ccatcaagaa gagcgacttc gcggagctgg tgaagtacat caccgacgag
     3781 caaggcaaga ccgatccccg gggacctgca ttggcaattc ccaacatgct gcgccggttc
     3841 gggggcggcg agcccgggag gccaatcccg ggctcgtgcc atttctgggt cctgttgatc
     3901 atcactgacg aatcgaggtc gagcaaccga gcgtccgagg aacagaggcg cagatctacg
     3961 tctgtcgaga agtttctgat cgaaaagttc gacagcgtct ccgacctgat gcagctctcg
     4021 cagggcgaag aatctcgtgc tttcagcttc gatgtaggag ggcgtggata tgtcctgcgg
     4081 gtaaatagct gcgccgatgg tttctacaaa gatcgttatg ttgatcggca ctttgcatcg
     4141 gccgcgctcc cgattccgga agtgcttgac attggggaat ttatgcggtg tgaaataccg
     4201 cacagatgcg taaggagaaa ataccgcatc aggcgccatt cgccattcag gctgcgcaac
     4261 tgttgggaag ggcgatcggt gcgggcctct tcgctattac gccagctggc gaaaggggga
     4321 tgtgctgcaa ggcgattaag ttgggtaacg ccagggtttt cccagtcacg acgttgtaaa
     4381 acgacggcca gtgccaagct tcgaccgccg ctcgagccgg gcgcccaaag ctgagcgcgt
     4441 gagggaccac gaggcaggga ggggaacaca tggccacgca ggactccgaa gtcgcactgg
     4501 tgacgggtgc gaccagcgga atcgggctgg agatcgcccg caggctcggt aaggaggggt
     4561 tgcgcgtgtt cgtctgcgcg cgcggcgaag aaggactgcg gacgacgctg aaggagttgc
     4621 gggaggcggg cgtggaggcg gacgggcgga cctgcgacgt ccgctcggtc ccggagatcg
     4681 aggctctcgt ggcggcggtg gtcgagcgtt acggtccggt cgacgtgctg gtgaacaacg
     4741 cgggccggcc cggcggcggc gccacggccg aactcgccga cgaactctgg ctcgatgtcg
     4801 tggagaccaa cctcaccggc gtgttccggg tgaccaaaca ggtcctcaag gcgggcggca
     4861 tgctcgaacg gggcacgggc cgaatcgtca acatcgcctc gaccggcgga aagcagggtg
     4921 tggtgcacgc cgcgccctac tccgcctcga agcacggcgt ggtcggcttc accaaggcgc
     4981 tcggtctcga actggcgagg accggcatca cggtgaacgc cgtctgcccc ggattcgtcg
     5041 agacgccgat ggccgcgtcc gtgcgcgagc actactcgga catctgggag gtgtcgaccg
     5101 aggaggcctt cgaccggatc accgcgcgcg tgccgatcgg ccggtacgtg cagccgtccg
     5161 aggtggcgga gatggtggcg tacctgatcg ggcccggtgc ggccgcggtc accgcgcagg
     5221 cgctgaacgt ctgcggcggg ctggggaact actgacgccg gccggtccgt gaacgcggtg
     5281 gagcccctcg caggctgcga ggggctccac cgcgttcacg gaccggtgct gcgcccccgt
     5341 cgagattctc cgtctcctgg gggcgacaat aacaggccta ctcaacagat ttcaatgtgc
     5401 ttgccgtcac aagcgatctc ctattgatca aaaattaatc agtgcagcga gctgcactga
     5461 ttaatttttg ctggatttta ccgagaggca gtggtcgagg cttccgaatc aatagaatct
     5521 ggcattcctg atacggctgg gtcctcggaa gggtcctcgc gccgggcgag cgggtgcggc
     5581 caccacatcc accggccgac atcgagagtg agcgcggtga ccaggaccga tcgcacgatc
     5641 atggtgtcga gcaggacgcc caccgcgacc gtgaatccga gctcggcgat gaagaccagc
     5701 ggcagcgtgg ccagcgcggc gaaggtcccg gccagcacca gcccggccgc ggtgatcacg
     5761 ccaccggtcg aggtgaggcc cttgagcgcg ccctgccggg tgccgagccg gtcgctctcc
     5821 tccttgatcc gggtgacgag gaagatgttg tagtcgacgc ccagggcgac caggaagacg
     5881 aagacccaca gggggaaggc cgaatcggct cccgcgaagt cgaagacgtg gttgaagaag
     5941 agggcggcga ggccgagcgc ggtgaagaag gacagcacca cgctcgcgat cagcagcagc
     6001 ggcgccacca gtgctcgcag cagcagcgcg aggatgcaga acaccacggc gaggatcacc
     6061 ggaatgatca gaccgcggtc gcggctggac gcctcccgca tgtcgtgcac gacggcgctg
     6121 ctgccgccca cccgtgcctg cgcaccgtcc agccgggcga gtgtctcgcg ggccgcggtg
     6181 accgaacgca tggccgccgg cgagtccgcc ccggcgccga gcgtcgcctc gacataggcg
     6241 aggccgtcct tcacctgtgg tggtgcgacc tcgatgacgc cgggcacggt ctccagagct
     6301 gcgtgcacct ggtccgccga ggcgcccttg gcgatgacga ccatgggttc accggagccg
     6361 gccgggaagt gccgggtcag gatctcctcg cccaccaccg actccggctt ggtggaattc
     6421 agatctcaaa aaaagcaccg actcggtgcc actttttcaa gttgataacg gactagcctt
     6481 attttaactt gctatttcta gctctaaaac gaactccggt ccctggtaat actagtatta
     6541 tacctaggac tgagctagct gtcaaggatc cgcggccgcg cgcgatctag agcaaccgag
     6601 cgttctgaac aaatccagat ggagttctga ggtcattact ggaccggatc ggggatctgg
     6661 gctgagggag ccgacggcac gcggcggctc acggcgtggc acgcggaacg tccgggcttg
     6721 cacctcacgt cacgtgagga ggcagcgtgg acggcgtcag agaagggagc ggacatatgg
     6781 acaagaagta ctccatcggc ctggacatcg gcaccaactc cgtcggctgg gccgtcatca
     6841 cggacgagta caaggtcccg tcgaagaagt tcaaggtgct gggcaacacg gaccgccaca
     6901 gcatcaagaa gaacctcatc ggcgccctcc tgttcgacag cggcgagacg gccgaggcga
     6961 cccgcctgaa gcgcacggcg cggcggcggt acacgcgccg caagaaccgc atctgctacc
     7021 tccaggagat cttctccaac gagatggcga aggtcgacga ctcgttcttc caccggctgg
     7081 aggagtcctt cctggtcgag gaggacaaga agcacgagcg gcaccccatc ttcggcaaca
     7141 tcgtggacga ggtggcctac cacgagaagt acccgaccat ctaccacctc cggaagaagc
     7201 tggtggactc gaccgacaag gccgacctgc gcctgatcta cctggccctc gcccacatga
     7261 tcaagttccg cggccacttc ctcatcgagg gcgacctgaa cccggacaac tcggacgtcg
     7321 acaagctgtt catccagctc gtgcagacct acaaccagct cttcgaggag aacccgatca
     7381 acgcctccgg cgtggacgcg aaggccatcc tgtcggcccg cctctcgaag tcccggcggc
     7441 tcgagaacct gatcgcccag ctgccgggcg agaagaagaa cggcctcttc ggcaacctga
     7501 tcgcgctctc cctgggcctg acgccgaact tcaagtccaa cttcgacctc gccgaggacg
     7561 ccaagctcca gctgtccaag gacacgtacg acgacgacct ggacaacctc ctggcgcaga
     7621 tcggcgacca gtacgcggac ctgttcctcg cggcgaagaa cctctccgac gcgatcctgc
     7681 tcagcgacat cctccgcgtc aacaccgaga tcaccaaggc gcccctgtcc gcgagcatga
     7741 tcaagcgcta cgacgagcac caccaggacc tcaccctgct gaaggccctg gtccgccagc
     7801 agctcccgga gaagtacaag gagatcttct tcgaccagtc caagaacggc tacgcgggct
     7861 acatcgacgg cggcgcgtcc caggaggagt tctacaagtt catcaagccc atcctggaga
     7921 agatggacgg caccgaggag ctgctggtca agctgaaccg ggaggacctc ctgcgcaagc
     7981 agcgcacgtt cgacaacggc tccatccccc accagatcca cctgggcgag ctgcacgcca
     8041 tcctccggcg ccaggaggac ttctacccgt tcctcaagga caaccgcgag aagatcgaga
     8101 agatcctcac gttccggatc ccgtactacg tcggccccct cgcccgcggc aactcccgct
     8161 tcgcgtggat gacgcgcaag tcggaggaga cgatcacccc gtggaacttc gaggaggtgg
     8221 tggacaaggg cgcctccgcg cagtcgttca tcgagcggat gaccaacttc gacaagaacc
     8281 tgccgaacga gaaggtgctg cccaagcaca gcctcctgta cgagtacttc acggtctaca
     8341 acgagctcac caaggtgaag tacgtgacgg agggcatgcg gaagccggcg ttcctgtccg
     8401 gcgagcagaa gaaggccatc gtggacctgc tgttcaagac gaaccggaag gtcaccgtca
     8461 agcagctgaa ggaggactac ttcaagaaga tcgagtgctt cgactcggtc gagatcagcg
     8521 gcgtggagga ccgcttcaac gcgtcgctgg gcacgtacca cgacctcctg aagatcatca
     8581 aggacaagga cttcctcgac aacgaggaga acgaggacat cctggaggac atcgtgctga
     8641 ccctgacgct cttcgaggac cgggagatga tcgaggagcg cctcaagacc tacgcgcacc
     8701 tgttcgacga caaggtcatg aagcagctca agcggcggcg gtacaccggc tggggccggc
     8761 tctcccgcaa gctcatcaac ggcatccggg acaagcagtc gggcaagacc atcctcgact
     8821 tcctgaagtc cgacggcttc gccaaccgca acttcatgca gctgatccac gacgacagcc
     8881 tgacgttcaa ggaggacatc cagaaggcgc aggtgtcggg ccagggcgac tccctgcacg
     8941 agcacatcgc gaacctggcc ggcagcccgg ccatcaagaa gggcatcctg cagacggtca
     9001 aggtggtcga cgagctggtg aaggtgatgg gccgccacaa gcccgagaac atcgtcatcg
     9061 agatggcccg ggagaaccag accacgcaga agggccagaa gaacagccgc gagcgcatga
     9121 agcggatcga ggagggcatc aaggagctcg gctcgcagat cctcaaggag caccccgtcg
     9181 agaacaccca gctccagaac gagaagctct acctctacta cctgcagaac ggccgggaca
     9241 tgtacgtgga ccaggagctc gacatcaacc ggctgtcgga ctacgacgtc gaccacatcg
     9301 tcccgcagtc gttcctgaag gacgacagca tcgacaacaa ggtcctcacc cgctcggaca
     9361 agaaccgggg caagtccgac aacgtcccgt cggaggaggt cgtgaagaag atgaagaact
     9421 actggcggca gctcctcaac gccaagctca tcacgcagcg caagttcgac aacctgacga
     9481 aggcggagcg gggcggcctc agcgagctcg acaaggcggg cttcatcaag cggcagctgg
     9541 tcgagacgcg gcagatcacg aagcacgtgg cccagatcct ggactcgcgc atgaacacca
     9601 agtacgacga gaacgacaag ctgatccgcg aggtcaaggt catcaccctc aagtccaagc
     9661 tggtgagcga cttccgcaag gacttccagt tctacaaggt gcgggagatc aacaactacc
     9721 accacgccca cgacgcgtac ctgaacgcgg tggtgggcac ggcgctgatc aagaagtacc
     9781 cgaagctcga gagcgagttc gtctacggcg actacaaggt gtacgacgtg cggaagatga
     9841 tcgcgaagag cgagcaggag atcggcaagg ccacggcgaa gtacttcttc tacagcaaca
     9901 tcatgaactt cttcaagacc gagatcaccc tggcgaacgg cgagatccgc aagcgcccgc
     9961 tcatcgagac caacggcgag acgggcgaga tcgtgtggga caagggccgc gacttcgcga
    10021 ccgtccggaa ggtgctgtcc atgccccagg tcaacatcgt caagaagacg gaggtccaga
    10081 ccggcggctt cagcaaggag tccatcctgc ccaagcggaa cagcgacaag ctgatcgccc
    10141 ggaagaagga ctgggacccc aagaagtacg gcggcttcga ctcccccacc gtcgcctact
    10201 cggtcctcgt ggtcgccaag gtggagaagg gcaagagcaa gaagctgaag tccgtgaagg
    10261 agctgctggg catcaccatc atggagcggt cgtcgttcga gaagaacccc atcgacttcc
    10321 tggaggccaa gggctacaag gaggtgaaga aggacctcat catcaagctc cccaagtact
    10381 ccctgttcga gctggagaac ggccggaagc gcatgctcgc cagcgcgggc gagctgcaga
    10441 agggcaacga gctggcgctg ccgagcaagt acgtcaactt cctgtacctc gcctcgcact
    10501 acgagaagct gaagggctcg ccggaggaca acgagcagaa gcagctgttc gtggagcagc
    10561 acaagcacta cctcgacgag atcatcgagc agatctccga gttctccaag cgcgtcatcc
    10621 tggccgacgc gaacctggac aaggtcctgt ccgcgtacaa caagcaccgc gacaagccga
    10681 tccgggagca ggccgagaac atcatccacc tgttcacgct gaccaacctc ggcgcccccg
    10741 cggccttcaa gtacttcgac accacgatcg accggaagcg gtacacgagc acgaaggagg
    10801 tgctcgacgc caccctgatc caccagagca tcacgggcct gtacgagacc cgcatcgacc
    10861 tctcccagct gggcggcgac tgagaattcg taatcatgtc atagctgttt cctgtgtgaa
    10921 attgttatcc gctcacaatt ccacacaaca tacgagccgg aagcataaag tgtaaagcct
    10981 ggggtgccta atgagtgagc taactcacat taattgcgtt gcgctcactg cccgctttcc
    11041 agtcgggaaa cctgtcgtgc cagctgcatt aatgaatcgg ccaacgcgcg gggagaggcg
    11101 gtttgcgtat tgggcgctct tccgcttcct cgctcactga ctcgctgcgc tcggtcgttc
    11161 ggctgcggcg agcggtatca gctcactcaa aggcggtaat acggttatcc acagaatcag
    11221 gggataacgc aggaaagaac atgtgagcaa aaggccagca aaaggccagg aaccgtaaaa
    11281 aggccgcgtt gctggcgttt ttccataggc tccgcccccc tgacgagcat cacaaaaatc
    11341 gacgctcaag tcagaggtgg cgaaacccga caggactata aagataccag gcgtttcccc
    11401 ctggaagctc cctcgtgcgc tctcctgttc cgaccctgcc gcttaccgga tacctgtccg
    11461 cctttctccc ttcgggaagc gtggcgcttt ctcatagctc acgctgtagg tatctcagtt
    11521 cggtgtaggt cgttcgctcc aagctgggct gtgtgcacga accccccgtt cagcccgacc
    11581 gctgcgcctt atccggtaac tatcgtcttg agtccaaccc ggtaagacac gacttatcgc
    11641 cactggcagc agccactggt aacaggatta gcagagcgag gtatgtaggc ggtgctacag
    11701 agttcttgaa gtggtggcct aactacggct acactagaag aacagtattt ggtatctgcg
    11761 ctctgctgaa gccagttacc ttcggaaaaa gagttggtag ctcttgatcc ggcaaacaaa
    11821 ccaccgctgg tagcggtggt ttttttgttt gcaagcagca gattacgcgc agaaaaaaag
    11881 gatctcaaga agatcctttg atcttttcta cggggtctga cgctcagtgg aacgaaaact
    11941 cacgttaagg gattttggtc atgagattat caaaaaggat cttcacctag atccttttgg
    12001 ttcatgtgca gctccatcag caaaagggga tgataagttt atcaccaccg actatttgca
    12061 acagtgccgt tgatcgtgct atgatcgact gatgtcatca gcggtggagt gcaatgtcgt
    12121 gcaatacgaa tggcgaaaag ccgagctcat cggtcagctt ctcaaccttg gggttacccc
    12181 cggcggtgtg ctgctggtcc acagctcctt ccgtagcgtc cggcccctcg aagatgggcc
    12241 acttggactg atcgaggccc tgcgtgctgc gctgggtccg ggagggacgc tcgtcatgcc
    12301 ctcgtggtca ggtctggacg acgagccgtt cgatcctgcc acgtcgcccg ttacaccgga
    12361 ccttggagtt gtctctgaca cattctggcg cctgccaaat gtaaagcgca gcgcccatcc
    12421 atttgccttt gcggcagcgg ggccacaggc agagcagatc atctctgatc cattgcccct
    12481 gccacctcac tcgcctgcaa gcccggtcgc ccgtgtccat gaactcgatg ggcaggtact
    12541 tctcctcggc gtgggacacg atgccaacac gacgctgcat cttgccgagt tgatggcaaa
    12601 ggttccctat ggggtgccga gacactgcac cattcttcag gatggcaagt tggtacgcgt
    12661 cgattatctc gagaatgacc actgctgtga gcgctttgcc ttggcggaca ggtggctcaa
    12721 ggagaagagc cttcagaagg aaggtccagt cggtcatgcc tttgctcggt tgatccgctc
    12781 ccgcgacatt gtggcgacag ccctgggtca actgggccga gatccgttga tcttcctgca
    12841 tccgccagag gcgggatgcg aagaatgcga tgccgctcgc cagtcgattg gctgagctca
    12901 tgagcggaga acgagatgac gttggagggg caaggtcgcg ctgattgctg gggcaacacg
    12961 tggagcggat cggggattgt ctttcttcag ctcgctgatg atatgctgac gctcaatgcc
    13021 gtttggcctc cgactaacga aaatcccgca tttggacggc tgatccgatt ggcacggcgg
    13081 acggcgaatg gcggagcaga cgctcgtccg ggggcaatga gatatgaaaa agcctgaact
    13141 caccgcgacg tatcgatgtc gaggttcctc aggggagcca ccccagagaa gccctcggag
    13201 ctgagcggag ctatttccaa agccatgcca gctagagaca gtgcacaccg ccaagcatct
    13261 gcaaaaccct cgcctggagg gaaagtgcaa tgtacgtacg ctggtttccc tccagaaagg
    13321 gattctgcgg cttctcaact ttggaagaag aggcggaacg aactgctgtt tcagcctact
    13381 ca
//
