>Addgene plasmid #62552 | pKCcas9dO | addgene full sequence | sequence record 237466 | Addgene NGS Result
TGTGAGGAGGCTGGTCCTTTACCCTGATGCCCGAGGGCATCAGGGTAAAGGACCAGCCTCGCCAACTAGG
AGCGCTACCAAGGCGAACACAACCCAGGACTTGGTAGAACCCTTCGCCGGAGAAGTTCAGACTCATCGGC
ATGAGCACCCCTCGCCGCGCACTCGGCACCGGTCCGTCGACCACCACCAGGACGTCGTTGTCGACGTCGG
CCCCGCGGCTCCTGCCCGCCGAACGCGTCGTCGTCGACGGCCTGGTGCTCATCGACGAGCACCCGGAGCC
AGGTGAAAAGCGCCGGCGGACGCTCGGACTGGGCGCGGGATTCCAGCAGTAACCCAGGTCCGCCGGCCAC
CTCACGGCAGGCAGACCCTCGGCTTTCGCGCCGGGACCGCCATGAGACCGCCACCCGGATGTCCGGGGTG
GCGGTCTCATGGCGGTCCCTCAGCGGCCCTACGCGACCGCTGTGTCGACGCGGAGGCAGTCTCCGGGGTG
CTGGCCCCAGGGCYGGAKKWCCGGGGYGGCGGTCTCATGGCGGTCCCTCAGCGGCCCTACGCGACCGCTG
TGTCGACGCGGAGGCAGTCTCCGGGGTGCTGGCCCCAGGGCTGGAGTACCGGGGCGAGCTTGCCCTTGCA
GCGGCGGCACACGGGCGACGCGGCGCCGGGCGGGGGAGTCTTGACGTCGACGGTGACCGGCTTCGGCTTC
AGGCGCTTCCGAAGGCTGATCGTCGGGCGGATCGCCTCCTTCTTCGGCTGACGCACTCGGTCGAGCGAAG
CGGCCAGCTCCTCCGTGCGGGCCTCGTTGGCCTTCCGGCGCGCCTCGCGGAAAGCAGCTTCCTCCTCGGA
CATGACCTCGAACCTCATCTGGTCAGCGTCAAGGTCGCCCGGCGCGGCCGGCGCTTCCGGGGCGGGCGGG
TCCAGGACGTCCTTGCCCCACACCAGGCCCCAGGACTCGACGAGCCGCCGGACGCCCGGTAGGCCGTACG
TCTCGGCGACCTTGATGAGGTCGAGGCGACGTCCGGCGACGCGGGCGATGTATCGGTACCAGATGTAGGC
CGGGATGACCGCGATGGCGACCAGGCCCTCGGTGTCGTCGGTGATCTCCTCCTCGGTGCGGACGTCCTGC
TGGATGCCGAGTTCCTTGATCAGCCGGTTCAGGTTCTGCGACCGGTAGTGCTTGCGGACCTGGAAGACGC
CGAACTCGCGCTCGCGGTACTTCTCGACGAACGGGCCGGGCCGACGAAGCCGCTGCAGCTCGGCGGCCGC
CGCGTCGCCCAGGTCGAGCGGTCCCATGCGGTCGTCGCCGCGACCGGCCTTGAAGTTCTGTCCGGCCAGC
TCCAGGCCGATCTTGGCGACGCCGCCCTTGGTCTTGTCGCCGTCCTTGTAGAGGTAGCGGGCCTGCTTGC
CCGCATCGCCGTCAGCGGCGTCCGCGCCGTTGAGTGGGCGCACGTCGGTGCCGTGGCCCTTGCCCTCACA
GGAGCAACCGGGCCGGTCGCACGTCTCGCTGACGGTGTAGCCGCCCGCGGATTCGACCCCGGCGGCCCAG
GCTCCGGCGAGTGCGTCGCGGAACGCGGCCTGGGCGTCCGGGCCGAGCACCTCGCGGGTGACCCAGAGCG
TGTGCCAGTGCAGGTGCCAGCCGGAGCCCCAGCCGAAGGTGTCCTCGAAGGCCCGCTCGTAGCCGATGAT
CCCGAAGTCGTCGCGCATCGTGCGCCAGCGGCGGCCGGACGAGCCGTACGCGCCCTTCCAGCCGTCGTGC
AAGACCGCGACCAGGCCGTGCCGCATTCCCTTGCGGACGGTGCCGAACGCCATGCGCTCGAAGTGGCGCA
ACGTGTTCGTGCCAAGGTGCAGCCCGTACCCGGCGTCCGCGAGACCGTCGGCGGCGAGCTGCACGTTCGA
GCCCCGTACGGCCAGGATGCGGCTCATGCACCACGGGCAGGTGTGGACGTTGTTGCAGCGGCACGTGTTG
CCCCACGTCGCCTCGCCCGGCTTCCACATCAGCTCGGCCGTCCCGGCAGTGAGCCGGGTCCCGCAGCCCT
TGAACGCCTCGTTCAGCGACACCGTCTGGTGCCGGTCCCGCCGGGCGAACCGCTCGTCGCGCGGGTCCTC
CCGCCCGGCTGTCGCGGCACCCTCGTTTGGGGTAGAACCCGTTCCAGTTACAGCGCTCTGACCTGCAGTG
GACGGAGATTTTCCCTTACTACTAAAGCCCGCGTCCGGATTACCCGCTGTAGTCGTGCTTGCTACGCTGC
GTGACTGGTCCGCAATGAGACGCTTTGCGCGCTTTCGGCAGGCGTCCGAGCAGTAGATTTTGGGGCGCTT
CCCGGGGATGTGGACGATCGGGGTGCCGCAGTGGCACTTCGGTCCGGCGGGGCGCGGTGGTGTCGACGCG
CTGTTCTCTCGTACGCTCGTCACAGAGCAAACGTCCTCACTCGGCATGCTGCGCCGGTTCGGGGGCGGCG
AGCCCGGGAGGCCAATCCCGGGCTCGTGCCATTTCTGGGTCCTGTTGATCCTGGCATTGGTGTGGCCGTT
CATTGCCCCTGCTCGCTCCTGACGCGCCGATAGACGTCCGATACGCCCGGTGCTGGTGGGATTTGATAGG
TCGGAAGAAGCCCCGCCCGGGCCTGGGCGGGGCTTCCTGTGCGTCAGGACCTCCTCGTCGTGAGCCTCTT
CGGCCTATGGACGGAGTGACCTCGTGATCCGTTACAGCCGCGCGCGCTCGCGTAGAGCGGTCTCATCAGT
TCCACGAACGGTCCTCTTCGCAGATCAGGGCGTTGGGGCGGAGTCTCACCAAGGACTACGTCTGCTGGCG
ATTTCCGTTACACCCCGGGCGGTGGCCGGCGCACACGCGCGCCCGCGTTGGGCAGTGCAGAAAGTGCAGA
AACCTAGGCGCTGATGGTCCAGGTCCACGGTTCGTCGTCGGCGGCGGCGCGGGCGGCGGCGTCGGCCAGG
GCGCGGGCGAGACCGGCTACGGCGGGCTTGATGCGCCGGTTGCGGGCGACCTTGAGCAGCTAGTATGCAG
GTCGACGGATCTTTTCCGCTGCATAACCCTGCTTCGGGGTCATTATAGCGATTTTTTCGGTATATCCATC
CTTTTTCGCACGATATACAGGATTTTGCCAAAGGGTTCGTGTAGACTTTCCTTGGTGTATCCAACGGCGT
CAGCCGGGCAGGATAGGTGAAGTAGGCCCACCCGCGAGCGGGTGTTCCTTCTTCACTGTCCCTTATTCGC
ACCTGGCGGTGCTCAACGGGAATCCTGCTCTGCGAGGCTGGCCGGCTACCGCCGGCGTAACAGATGAGGG
CAAGCGGATGGCTGATGAAACCAAGCCAACCAGGAAGGGCAGCCCACCTATCAAGGTGTACTGCCTTCCA
GACGAACGAAGAGCGATTGAGGAAAAGGCGGCGGCGGCCGGCATGAGCCTGTCGGCCTACCTGCTGGCCG
TCGGCCAGGGCTACAAAATCACGGGCGTCGTGGACTATGAGCACGTCCGCGAGCTGGCCCGCATCAATGG
CGACCTGGGCCGCCTGGGCGGCCTGCTGAAACTCTGGCTCACCGACGACCCGCGCACGGCGCGGTTCGGT
GATGCCACGATCCTCGCCCTGCTGGCGAAGATCGAAGAGAAGCAGGACGAGCTTGGCAAGGTCATGATGG
GCGTGGTCCGCCCGAGGGCAGAGCCATGACTTTTTTAGCCGCTAAAACGGCCGGGGGGTGCGCGTGATTG
CCAAGCACGTCCCCATGCGCTCCATCAAGAAGAGCGACTTCGCGGAGCTGGTGAAGTACATCACCGACGA
GCAAGGCAAGACCGATCCCCGGGGACCTGCATAGATCTACGTCTGTCGAGAAGTTTCTGATYGMMAAGYW
CGWCMSCRTSCGCTCCATCAAGAAGAGCGACTTCGCGGAGCTGGTGAAGTACATCACCGACGAGCAAGGC
AAGACCGATCCCCGGGGACCTGCATAGATCTACGTCTGTCGAGAAGTTTCTGATCGAAAAGTTCGACAGC
GTCTCCGACCTGATGCAGCTCTCGGAGGGCGAAGAATCTCGTGCTTTCAGCTTCGATGTAGGAGGGCGTG
GATATGTCCTGCGGGTAAATAGCTGCGCCGATGGTTTCTACAAAGATCGTTATGTTTATCGGCACTTTGC
ATCGGCCGCGCTCCCGATTCCGGAAGTGCTTGACATTGGGGAATTTATGCGGTGTGAAATACCGCACAGA
TGCGTAAGGAGAAAATACCGCATCAGGCGCCATTCGCCATTCAGGCTGCGCAACTGTTGGGAAGGGCGAT
CGGTGCGGGCCTCTTCGCTATTACGCCAGCTGGCGAAAGGGGGATGTGCTGCAAGGCGATTAAGTTGGGT
AACGCCAGGGTTTTCCCAGTCACGACGTTGTAAAACGACGGCCAGTGCCAAGCTTCGACCGCCGCTCGAG
CCGGGCGCCCAAAGCTGAGCGCGTGAGGGACCACGAGGCAGGGAGGGGAACACATGGCCACGCAGGACTC
CGAAGTCGCACTGGTGACGGGTGCGACCAGCGGAATCGGGCTGGAGATCGCCCGCAGGCTCGGTAAGGAG
GGGTTGCGCGTGTTCGTCTGCGCGCGCGGCGAAGAAGGACTGCGGACGACGCTGAAGGAGTTGCGGGAGG
CGGGCGTGGAGGCGGACGGGCGGACCTGCGACGTCCGCTCGGTCCCGGAGATCGAGGCTCTCGTGGCGGC
GGTGGTCGAGCGTTACGGTCCGGTCGACGTGCTGGTGAACAACGCGGGCCGGCCCGGCGGCGGCGCCACG
GCCGAACTCGCCGACGAACTCTGGCTCGATGTCGTGGAGACCAACCTCACCGGCGTGTTCCGGGTGACCA
AACAGGTCCTCAAGGCGGGCGGCATGCTCGAACGGGGCACGGGCCGAATCGTCAACATCGCCTCGACCGG
CGGAAAGCAGGGTGTGGTGCACGCCGCGCCCTACTCCGCCTCGAAGCACGGCGTGGTCGGCTTCACCAAG
GCGCTCGGTCTCGAACTGGCGAGGACCGGCATCACGGTGAACGCCGTCTGCCCCGGATTCGTCGAGACGC
CGATGGCCGCGTCCGTGCGCGAGCACTACTCGGACATCTGGGAGGTGTCGACCGAGGAGGCCTTCGACCG
GATCACCGCGCGCGTGCCGATCGGCCGGTACGTGCAGCCGTCCGAGGTGGCGGAGATGGTGGCGTACCTG
ATCGGGCCCGGTGCGGCCGCGTTCACGGACCGGTGCTGCGCCCCCGTCGRGRTYCWYCGKCYSSTRSGKG
CRGCCGTCCGAGGTGGCGGAGATGGTGGCGTACCTGATCGGGCCCGGTGCGGCCGCGTTCACGGACCGGT
GCTGCGCCCCCGTCGAGATTCTCCGTCTCCTGGGGGCGACAATAACAGGCCTACTCAACAGATTTCAATG
TGCTTGCCGTCACAAGCGATCTCCTATTGATCAAAAATTAATCAGTGCAGCGAGCTGCACTGATTAATTT
TTGCTGGATTTTACCGAGAGGCAGTGGTCGAGGCTTCCGAATCAATAGAATCTGGCATTCCTGATACGGC
TGGGTCCTCGGAAGGGTCCTCGCGCCGGGCGAGCGGGTGCGGCCACCACATCCACCGGCCGACATCGAGA
GTGAGCGCGGTGACCAGGACCGATCGCACGATCATGGTGTCGAGCAGGACGCCCACCGCGACCGTGAATC
CGAGCTCGGCGATGAAGACCAGCGGCAGCGTGGCCAGCGCGGCGAAGGTCCCGGCCAGCACCAGCCCGGC
CGCGGTGATCACGCCACCGGTCGAGGTGAGGCCCTTGAGCGCGCCCTGCCGGGTGCCGAGCCGGTCGCTC
TCCTCCTTGATCCGGGTGACGAGGAAGATGTTGTAGTCGACGCCCAGGGCGACCAGGAAGACGAAGACCC
ACAGGGGGAAGGCCGAATCGGCTCCCGCGAAGTCGAAGACGTGGTTGAAGAAGAGGGTGGCGAGGCCGAG
CGCGGTGAAGAAGGACAGCACCACGCTCGCGATCAGCAGCAGCGGCGCCACCAGTGCTCGCAGCAGCAGC
GCGAGGATGCAGAACACCACGGCGAGGATCACCGGAATGATCAGACCGCGGTCGCGGCTGGACGCCTCCC
GCATGTCGTGCACGACGGCGCTGCTGCCGCCCACCCGTGCCTGCGCACCGTCCAGCCGGGCGAGTGTCTC
GCGGGCCGCGGTGACCGAACGCATGGCCGCCGGCGAGTCCGCCCCGGCGCCGAGCGTCGCCTCGACATAG
GCGAGGCCGTCCTTCACCTGTGGTGGTGCGACCTCGATGACGCCGGGCACGGTCTCCAGAGCTGCGTGCA
CCTGGTCCGCCGAGGCGCCCTTGGCGATGACGACCATGGGTTCACCGGAGCCGGCCGGGAAGTGCCGGGT
CAGGATCTCCTCGCCCACCACCGACTCCGGCTTGGTGGAATTCAGATCTCAAAAAAAGCACCGACTCGGT
GCCACTTTTTCAAGTTGATAACGGACTAGCCTTATTTTAACTTGCTATTTCTAGCTCTAAAACGAACTCC
GGTCCCTGGTAATACTAGTATTATACCTAGGACTGAGCTAGCTGTCAAGGATCCGCGGCCGCGCGCGATC
TAGAGCAACCGAGCGTTCTGAACAAATCCAGATGGAGTTCTGAGGTCATTACTGGACCGGATCGGGGATC
TGGGCTGAGGGAGCCGACGGCACGCGGCGGCTCACGGCGTGGCACGCGGAACGTCCGGGCTTGCACCTCA
CGTCACGTGAGGAGGCAGCGTGGACGGCGTCAGAGAAGGGAGCGGACATATGGACAAGAAGTACTCCATC
GGCCTGGACATCGGCACCAACTCCGTCGGCTGGGCCGTCATCACGGACGAGTACAAGGTCCCGTCGAAGA
AGTTCAAGGTGCTGGGCAACACGGACCGCCACAGCATCAAGAAGAACCTCATCGGCGCCCTCCTGTTCGA
CAGCGGCGAGACGGCCGAGGCGACCCGCCTGAAGCGCACGGCGCGGCGGCGGTACACGCGCCGCAAGAAC
CGCATCTGCTACCTCCAGGAGATCTTCTCCAACGAGATGGCGAAGGTCGACGACTCGTTCTTCCACCGGC
TGGAGGAGTCCTTCCTGGTCGAGGAGGACAAGAAGCACGAGCGGCACCCCATCTTCGGCAACATCGTGGA
CGAGGTGGCCTACCACGAGAAGTACCCGACCATCTACCACCTCCGGAAGAAGCTGGTGGACTCGACCGAC
AAGGCCGACCTGCGCCTGATCTACCTGGCCCTCGCCCACATGATCAAGTTCCGCGGCCACTTCCTCATCG
AGGGCGACCTGAACCCGGACAACTCGGACGTCGACAAGCTGTTCATCCAGCTCGTGCAGACCTACAACCA
GCTCTTCGAGGAGAACCCGATCAACGCCTCCGGCGTGGACGCGAAGGCCATCCTGTCGGCCCGCCTCTCG
AAGTCCCGGCGGCTCGAGAACCTGATCGCCCAGCTGCCGGGCGAGAAGAAGAACGGCCTCTTCGGCAACC
TGATCGCGCTCTCCCTGGGCCTGACGCCGAACTTCAAGTCCAACTTCGACCTCGCCGAGGACGCCAAGCT
CCAGCTGTCCAAGGACACGTACGACGACGACCTGGACAACCTCCTGGCGCAGATCGGCGACCAGTACGCG
GACCTGTTCCTCGCGGCGAAGAACCTCTCCGACGCGATCCTGCTCAGCGACATCCTCCGCGTCAACACCG
AGATCACCAAGGCGCCCCTGTCCGCGAGCATGATCAAGCGCTACGACGAGCACCACCAGGACCTCACCCT
GCTGAAGGCCCTGGTCCGCCAGCAGCTCCCGGAGAAGTACAAGGAGATCTTCTTCGACCAGTCCAAGAAC
GGCTACGCGGGCTACATCGACGGCGGCGCGTCCCAGGAGGAGTTCTACAAGTTCATCAAGCCCATCCTGG
AGAAGATGGACGGCACCGAGGAGCTGCTGGTCAAGCTGAACCGGGAGGACCTCCTGCGCAAGCAGCGCAC
GTTCGACAACGGCTCCATCCCCCACCAGATCCACCTGGGCGAGCTGCACGCCATCCTCCGGCGCCAGGAG
GACTTCTACCCGTTCCTCAAGGACAACCGCGAGAAGATCGAGAAGATCCTCACGTTCCGGATCCCGTACT
ACGTCGGCCCCCTCGCCCGCGGCAACTCCCGCTTCGCGTGGATGACGCGCAAGTCGGAGGAGACGATCAC
CCCGTGGAACTTCGAGGAGGTGGTGGACAAGGGCGCCTCCGCGCAGTCGTTCATCGAGCGGATGACCAAC
TTCGACAAGAACCTGCCGAACGAGAAGGTGCTGCCCAAGCACAGCCTCCTGTACGAGTACTTCACGGTCT
ACAACGAGCTCACCAAGGTGAAGTACGTGACGGAGGGCATGCGGAAGCCGGCGTTCCTGTCCGGCGAGCA
GAAGAAGGCCATCGTGGACCTGCTGTTCAAGACGAACCGGAAGGTCACCGTCAAGCAGCTGAAGGAGGAC
TACTTCAAGAAGATCGAGTGCTTCGACTCGGTCGAGATCAGCGGCGTGGAGGACCGCTTCAACGCGTCGC
TGGGCACGTACCACGACCTCCTGAAGATCATCAAGGACAAGGACTTCCTCGACAACGAGGAGAACGAGGA
CATCCTGGAGGACATCGTGCTGACCCTGACGCTCTTCGAGGACCGGGAGATGATCGAGGAGCGCCTCAAG
ACCTACGCGCACCTGTTCGACGACAAGGTCATGAAGCAGCTCAAGCGGCGGCGGTACACCGGCTGGGGCC
GGCTCTCCCGCAAGCTCATCAACGGCATCCGGGACAAGCAGTCGGGCAAGACCATCCTCGACTTCCTGAA
GTCCGACGGCTTCGCCAACCGCAACTTCATGCAGCTGATCCACGACGACAGCCTGACGTTCAAGGAGGAC
ATCCAGAAGGCGCAGGTGTCGGGCCAGGGCGACTCCCTGCACGAGCACATCGCGAACCTGGCCGGCAGCC
CGGCCATCAAGAAGGGCATCCTGCAGACGGTCAAGGTGGTCGACGAGCTGGTGAAGGTGATGGGCCGCCA
CAAGCCCGAGAACATCGTCATCGAGATGGCCCGGGAGAACCAGACCACGCAGAAGGGCCAGAAGAACAGC
CGCGAGCGCATGAAGCGGATCGAGGAGGGCATCAAGGAGCTCGGCTCGCAGATCCTCAAGGAGCACCCCG
TCGAGAACACCCAGCTCCAGAACGAGAAGCTCTACCTCTACTACCTGCAGAACGGCCGGGACATGTACGT
GGACCAGGAGCTCGACATCAACCGGCTGTCGGACTACGACGTCGACCACATCGTCCCGCAGTCGTTCCTG
AAGGACGACAGCATCGACAACAAGGTCCTCACCCGCTCGGACAAGAACCGGGGCAAGTCCGACAACGTCC
CGTCGGAGGAGGTCGTGAAGAAGATGAAGAACTACTGGCGGCAGCTCCTCAACGCCAAGCTCATCACGCA
GCGCAAGTTCGACAACCTGACGAAGGCGGAGCGGGGCGGCCTCAGCGAGCTCGACAAGGCGGGCTTCATC
AAGCGGCAGCTGGTCGAGACGCGGCAGATCACGAAGCACGTGGCCCAGATCCTGGACTCGCGCATGAACA
CCAAGTACGACGAGAACGACAAGCTGATCCGCGAGGTCAAGGTCATCACCCTCAAGTCCAAGCTGGTGAG
CGACTTCCGCAAGGACTTCCAGTTCTACAAGGTGCGGGAGATCAACAACTACCACCACGCCCACGACGCG
TACCTGAACGCGGTGGTGGGCACGGCGCTGATCAAGAAGTACCCGAAGCTCGAGAGCGAGTTCGTCTACG
GCGACTACAAGGTGTACGACGTGCGGAAGATGATCGCGAAGAGCGAGCAGGAGATCGGCAAGGCCACGGC
GAAGTACTTCTTCTACAGCAACATCATGAACTTCTTCAAGACCGAGATCACCCTGGCGAACGGCGAGATC
CGCAAGCGCCCGCTCATCGAGACCAACGGCGAGACGGGCGAGATCGTGTGGGACAAGGGCCGCGACTTCG
CGACCGTCCGGAAGGTGCTGTCCATGCCCCAGGTCAACATCGTCAAGAAGACGGAGGTCCAGACCGGCGG
CTTCAGCAAGGAGTCCATCCTGCCCAAGCGGAACAGCGACAAGCTGATCGCCCGGAAGAAGGACTGGGAC
CCCAAGAAGTACGGCGGCTTCGACTCCCCCACCGTCGCCTACTCGGTCCTCGTGGTCGCCAAGGTGGAGA
AGGGCAAGAGCAAGAAGCTGAAGTCCGTGAAGGAGCTGCTGGGCATCACCATCATGGAGCGGTCGTCGTT
CGAGAAGAACCCCATCGACTTCCTGGAGGCCAAGGGCTACAAGGAGGTGAAGAAGGACCTCATCATCAAG
CTCCCCAAGTACTCCCTGTTCGAGCTGGAGAACGGCCGGAAGCGCATGCTCGCCAGCGCGGGCGAGCTGC
AGAAGGGCAACGAGCTGGCGCTGCCGAGCAAGTACGTCAACTTCCTGTACCTCGCCTCGCACTACGAGAA
GCTGAAGGGCTCGCCGGAGGACAACGAGCAGAAGCAGCTGTTCGTGGAGCAGCACAAGCACTACCTCGAC
GAGATCATCGAGCAGATCTCCGAGTTCTCCAAGCGCGTCATCCTGGCCGACGCGAACCTGGACAAGGTCC
TGTCCGCGTACAACAAGCACCGCGACAAGCCGATCCGGGAGCAGGCCGAGAACATCATCCACCTGTTCAC
GCTGACCAACCTCGGCGCCCCCGCGGCCTTCAAGTACTTCGACACCACGATCGACCGGAAGCGGTACACG
AGCACGAAGGAGGTGCTCGACGCCACCCTGATCCACCAGAGCATCACGGGCCTGTACGAGACCCGCATCG
ACCTCTCCCAGCTGGGCGGCGACTGAGAATTCGTAATCATGTCATAGCTGTTTCCTGTGTGAAATTGTTA
TCCGCTCACAATTCCACACAACATACGAGCCGGAAGCATAAAGTGTAAAGCCTGGGGTGCCTAATGAGTG
AGCTAACTCACATTAATTGCGTTGCGCTCACTGCCCGCTTTCCAGTCGGGAAACCTGTCGTGCCAGCTGC
ATTAATGAATCGGCCAACGCGCGGGGAGAGGCGGTTTGCGTATTGGGCGCTCTTCCGCTTCCTCGCTCAC
TGACTCGCTGCGCTCGGTCGTTCGGCTGCGGCGAGCGGTATCAGCTCACTCAAAGGCGGTAATACGGTTA
TCCACAGAATCAGGGGATAACGCAGGAAAGAACATGTGAGCAAAAGGCCAGCAAAAGGCCAGGAACCGTA
AAAAGGCCGCGTTGCTGGCGTTTTTCCATAGGCTCCGCCCCCCTGACGAGCATCACAAAAATCGACGCTC
AAGTCAGAGGTGGCGAAACCCGACAGGACTATAAAGATACCAGGCGTTTCCCCCTGGAAGCTCCCTCGTG
CGCTCTCCTGTTCCGACCCTGCCGCTTACCGGATACCTGTCCGCCTTTCTCCCTTCGGGAAGCGTGGCGC
TTTCTCATAGCTCACGCTGTAGGTATCTCAGTTCGGTGTAGGTCGTTCGCTCCAAGCTGGGCTGTGTGCA
CGAACCCCCCGTTCAGCCCGACCGCTGCGCCTTATCCGGTAACTATCGTCTTGAGTCCAACCCGGTAAGA
CACGACTTATCGCCACTGGCAGCAGCCACTGGTAACAGGATTAGCAGAGCGAGGTATGTAGGCGGTGCTA
CAGAGTTCTTGAAGTGGTGGCCTAACTACGGCTACACTAGAAGAACAGTATTTGGTATCTGCGCTCTGCT
GAAGCCAGTTACCTTCGGAAAAAGAGTTGGTAGCTCTTGATCCGGCAAACAAACCACCGCTGGTAGCGGT
GGTTTTTTTGTTTGCAAGCAGCAGATTACGCGCAGAAAAAAAGGATCTCAAGAAGATCCTTTGATCTTTT
CTACGGGGTCTGACGCTCAGTGGAACGAAAACTCACGTTAAGGGATTTTGGTCATGAGATTATCAAAAAG
GATCTTCACCTAGATCCTTTTGGTTCATGTGCAGCTCCATCAGCAAAAGGGGATGATAAGTTTATCACCA
CCGACTATTTGCAACAGTGCCGTTGATCGTGCTATGATCGACTGATGTCATCAGCGGTGGAGTGCAATGT
CGTGCAATACGAATGGCGAAAAGCCGAGCTCATCGGTCAGCTTCTCAACCTTGGGGTTACCCCCGGCGGT
GTGCTGCTGGTCCACAGCTCCTTCCGTAGCGTCCGGCCCCTCGAAGATGGGCCACTTGGACTGATCGAGG
CCCTGCGTGCTGCGCTGGGTCCGGGAGGGACGCTCGTCATGCCCTCGTGGTCAGGTCTGGACGACGAGCC
GTTCGATCCTGCCACGTCGCCCGTTACACCGGACCTTGGAGTTGTCTCTGACACATTCTGGCGCCTGCCA
AATGTAAAGCGCAGCGCCCATCCATTTGCCTTTGCGGCAGCGGGGCCACAGGCAGAGCAGATCATCTCTG
ATCCATTGCCCCTGCCACCTCACTCGCCTGCAAGCCCGGTCGCCCGTGTCCATGAACTCGATGGGCAGGT
ACTTCTCCTCGGCGTGGGACACGATGCCAACACGACGCTGCATCTTGCCGAGTTGATGGCAAAGGTTCCC
TATGGGGTGCCGAGACACTGCACCATTCTTCAGGATGGCAAGTTGGTACGCGTCGATTATCTCGAGAATG
ACCACTGCTGTGAGCGCTTTGCCTTGGCGGACAGGTGGCTCAAGGAGAAGAGCCTTCAGAAGGAAGGTCC
AGTCGGTCATGCCTTTGCTCGGTTGATCCGCTCCCGCGACATTGTGGCGACAGCCCTGGGTCAACTGGGC
CGAGATCCGTTGATCTTCCTGCATCCGCCAGAGGCGGGATGCGAAGAATGCGATGCCGCTCGCCAGTCGA
TTGGCTGAGCTCATGAGCGGAGAACGAGATGACGTTGGAGGGGCAAGGTCGCGCTGATTGCTGGGGCAAC
ACGTGGAGCGGATCGGGGATTGTCTTTCTTCAGCTCGCTGATGATATGCTGACGCTCAATGCCGTTTGGC
CTCCGACTAACGAAAATCCCGCATTTGGACGGCTGATCCGATTGGCACGGCGGACGGCGAATGGCGGAGC
AGACGCTCGTCCGGGGGCAATGAGATATGAAAAAGCCTGAACTCACCGCGACGTATCGATGTCGAGGTTC
CTCAGGGGAGCCACCCCAGAGAAGCCCTCGGAGCTGAGCGGAGCTATTTCCAAAGCCATGCCAGCTAGAG
ACAGTGCACACCGCCAAGCATCTGCAAAACCCTCGCCTGGAGGGAAAGTGCAATGTACGTACGCTGGTTT
CCCTCCAGAAAGGGATTCTGCGGCTTCTCAACTTTGGAAGAAGAGGCGGAACGAACTGCTGTTTCAGCCT
ACTCA
Features (pLannotate 1.2.2; 20 found; start..end, strand, type, name):
    547..1989    -  CDS            pSG5 Rep: replication initiator protein from the Streptomyces ghanaensis plasmid pSG5; rep
   3156..3265    +  oriT           oriT: incP origin of transfer
   3298..3669    +  CDS            traJ: oriT-recognizing protein; traJ
   3707..3796    +  CDS            traI (fragment): TRAI6_ECOLX - Experimental evidence at protein level: Swiss-Prot protein existence level 1. The initiation process of transfer DNA synthesis requires the interaction of at least three plasmid-specific components (TraH, I, and J) at the transfer origin resulting in the assembly of a specialised nucleoprotein complex - the relaxosome. Site- and strand-specific cleavage at the transfer origin is dependent on TraI and TraJ. From Escherichia coli.
   3846..3929    +  CDS            traI (fragment): TRAI6_ECOLX - Experimental evidence at protein level: Swiss-Prot protein existence level 1. The initiation process of transfer DNA synthesis requires the interaction of at least three plasmid-specific components (TraH, I, and J) at the transfer origin resulting in the assembly of a specialised nucleoprotein complex - the relaxosome. Site- and strand-specific cleavage at the transfer origin is dependent on TraI and TraJ. From Escherichia coli.
   3952..4175    +  CDS            HygR (fragment): aminoglycoside phosphotransferase from E. coli confers resistance to hygromycin
   4176..4227    +  misc_feature   bom (fragment): basis of mobility region from pBR322
   4233..4387    -  CDS            lacZα (fragment): LacZα fragment of β-galactosidase; lacZ fragment
   4464..5207    +  CDS            actIII: ACT3_STRCO - Experimental evidence at protein level: Swiss-Prot protein existence level 1. From Streptomyces coelicolor (strain ATCC BAA-471 / A3(2) / M145).
   5474..6406    -  CDS            actII-3 (fragment): MMPLA_STRCO - Protein inferred from homology: Swiss-Prot protein existence level 3. From Streptomyces coelicolor (strain ATCC BAA-471 / A3(2) / M145).
   6428..6503    -  misc_RNA       gRNA scaffold: guide RNA scaffold for the Streptococcus pyogenes CRISPR/Cas9 system
   6524..6558    -  promoter       J23119(SpeI) promoter: bacterial promoter (Registry of Standard Biological Parts BBa J23119) modified to end with an SpeI site
   6585..6636    -  terminator     lambda t0 terminator (fragment): transcription terminator from phage lambda
   6770..10873   +  CDS            cas9: CAS9_STRP1 - Also known as csn1 From Streptococcus pyogenes serotype M1.
  10913..10935   -  protein_bind   lac operator (fragment): The lac repressor binds to the lac operator to inhibit transcription in E. coli. This inhibition can be relieved by adding lactose or isopropyl-β-D-thiogalactopyranoside (IPTG). lac repressor encoded by lacI
  10939..10969   -  promoter       lac promoter: promoter for the E. coli lac operon
  10984..11005   -  protein_bind   CAP binding site: CAP binding activates transcription in the presence of cAMP. E. coli catabolite activator protein
  11018..11110   -  CDS            lacI (fragment): lac repressor; lacI; The lac repressor binds to the lac operator to inhibit transcription in E. coli. This inhibition can be relieved by adding lactose or isopropyl-β-D-thiogalactopyranoside (IPTG).
  11293..11881   -  rep_origin     ori: high-copy-number ColE1/pMB1/pBR322/pUC origin of replication
  12085..12885   +  CDS            ApmR: aminoglycoside 3-N-acetyltransferase type IV ; aac(3)IV; confers resistance to apramycin (Paget and Davies, 1996)
