[The description below was written by a language model from this plasmid's Addgene catalogue record, the feature table of its GenBank file and pLannotate feature annotations shown in this document.]
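Description:
pKCcas9dO is an all-in-one CRISPR/Cas9 genome-editing plasmid for Streptomyces, built on the E. coli–Streptomyces shuttle vector pKC1139 (about 13.4 kb). It carries a ColE1/pUC-type origin for maintenance in E. coli, although the catalogue lists it as low copy, and the pSG5 replication functions (labelled "repts" in the depositor's map) for Streptomyces. The pSG5 replicon is generally known to be temperature-sensitive, which allows the plasmid to be cured after editing. Selection in both hosts relies on the apramycin resistance gene aac(3)IV. An incP oriT with traJ permits conjugal transfer from a suitable E. coli donor into Streptomyces. Remnants of the lacZα/lac promoter cloning region and other backbone fragments are also annotated.

The payload has three parts placed side by side. Scocas9, a synthetic 4.1 kb version of Streptococcus pyogenes cas9 codon-optimized for expression in Streptomyces, is driven by ptipA, a promoter classically induced by thiostrepton. Upstream and in the opposite orientation, the synthetic constitutive promoter J23119 transcribes a 103 nt sgRNA made up of a targeting spacer and the S. pyogenes guide scaffold; the record does not state the spacer's target explicitly. Next to this lies a roughly 2 kb "act-orf4 homology arm" segment, which automated annotation matches to Streptomyces coelicolor actIII and actII-3 sequences from the actinorhodin gene cluster. This segment serves as the repair template: Cas9 cleavage of the chromosome is resolved by homologous recombination with these arms, consistent with a deletion at the actII-orf4 locus. The plasmid serves as a one-step, high-efficiency editing vector. The depositor notes that the backbone sequence may contain minor discrepancies caused by high GC content, with no functional consequence.
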