Addgene plasmid #62552: pKCcas9dO
Purpose: High efficiency Streptomyces genome editing by CRISPR/Cas9 system
Depositing lab: Weihong Jiang. Depositing organization: CAS Center for Excellence in Molecular Plant Sciences ("CEMPS"). Publication: One-step high-efficiency CRISPR/Cas9-mediated genome editing in Streptomyces. Huang H, Zheng G, Jiang W, Hu H, Lu Y. Acta Biochim Biophys Sin (Shanghai). 2015 Apr;47(4):231-43. doi: 10.1093/abbs/gmv007. Epub 2015 Mar 3. PubMed 25739462.
Backbone
  Vector backbone: pKC1139
  Vector type: Bacterial Expression, CRISPR ; Bacterial Genome Editing
Growth in bacteria
  Bacterial resistance: Apramycin, 25 μg/mL
  Growth temperature: 30°C
  Growth strain: DH5alpha
  Copy number: Low Copy
Gene/Insert 1
  Gene/Insert name: Scocas9
  Species: artificially synthesized, codon optimized gene from Strep pyogenes
  Insert size (bp): 4107
  Promoter: ptipA
  Cloning method: Restriction Enzyme; 5′ cloning site NdeI (not destroyed); 3′ cloning site EcoRI (unknown if destroyed)
  Sequencing primers: 5′ unknown; 3′ M13pUC-Rev
Gene/Insert 2
  Gene/Insert name: sgRNA ()
  Insert size (bp): 103
  Promoter: j23119
  Cloning method: Unknown
  Sequencing primers: 5′ j23119-Fwd
Gene/Insert 3
  Gene/Insert name: act-orf4 homology arm
  Insert size (bp): 2013
  Cloning method: Restriction Enzyme; 5′ cloning site unknown (unknown if destroyed); 3′ cloning site HindIII (not destroyed)
  Sequencing primers: 5′ unknown; 3′ M13pUC-Fwd
Terms and licenses: Academic/Nonprofit Terms; Industry Terms: Not Available to Industry
Depositor comments: More information is provided in the supplemental files. Please note that the sequence of the backbone (pKC1139) was obtained via Sanger sequencing and several regions may have discrepancies due to high GC content. These discrepancies have no functional consequences.
How to cite: pKCcas9dO was a gift from Weihong Jiang (Addgene plasmid # 62552 ; http://n2t.net/addgene:62552 ; RRID:Addgene_62552)
