>Addgene plasmid #62552 | pKCcas9dO | addgene partial sequence | sequence record 134684 | j23119-Fwd 5'-gacagctagctcagtcctaggtataat-3'
TTTAGAGCTAGAAATAGCAAGTTAAAATAAGGCTAGTCCGTTATCAACTTGAAAAAGTGGCACCGAGTCG
GTGCTTTTTTTGAGATCTGAATTCCACCAAGCCGGAGTCGGTGGTGGGCGAGGAGATCCTGACCCGGCAC
TTCCCGGCCGGCTCCGGTGAACCCATGGTCGTCATCGCCAAGGGCGCCTCGGCGGACCAGGTGCACGCAG
CTCTGGAGACCGTGCCCGGCGTCATCGAGGTCGCACCACCACAGGTGAAGGACGGCCTCGCCTATGTCGA
GGCGACGCTCGGCGCCGGGGCGGACTCGCCGGCGGCCATGCGTTCGGTCACCGCGGCCCGCGAGACACTC
GCCCGGCTGGACGGTGCGCAGGCACGGGTGGGCGGCAGCAGCGCCGTCGTGCACGACATGCGGGAGGCGT
CCAGCCGCGACCGCGGTCTGATCATTCCGGTGATCCTCGCCGTGGTGTTCTGCATCCTCGCGCTGCTGCT
GCGAGCACTGGTGGCGCCGCTGCTGCTGATCGCGAGCGTGGTGCTGTCCTTCTTCACCGCGCTCGGCCTC
GCCACCCTCTTCTTCAACCACGTCTTCGACTTCGCGGGAGCCGATTCGGCCTTCCCCCTGTGGGTCTTCG
TCTTCCTGGTCGCCCTGGGCGTCGACTACAACATCTTCCTCGTCACCCGGATCAAGGAGGAGAGCGACCG
GCTCGGCACCCGGCAGGGCGCGCTCAAGGGCCTCACCTCGACCGGTGGCGTGATCACCGCGGCCGGGCTG
GTGCTGGCCGGGACCTTCGCCGCGCTGGCCACGCTGCCGCTGGTCTTCATCGCCGAGCTCGGATTCACGG
TCGCGGTGGGCGTCCTGCTCGACACCATGATCGTGCGATCGGTCCTGGTCACCGCGCTCACTCTCGATGT
CGG
