>Addgene plasmid #62552 | pKCcas9dO | addgene partial sequence | sequence record 134914 | M13pUC-Rev 5'-AGCGGATAACAATTTCACACAGG-3'
TCGCCGCCCAGCTGGGAGAGGTCGATGCGGGTCTCGTACAGGCCCGTGATGCTCTGGTGGATCAGGGTGG
CGTCGAGCACCTCCTTCGTGCTCGTGTACCGCTTCCGGTCGATCGTGGTGTCGAAGTACTTGAAGGCCGC
GGGGGCGCCGAGGTTGGTCAGCGTGAACAGGTGGATGATGTTCTCGGCCTGCTCCCGGATCGGCTTGTCG
CGGTGCTTGTTGTACGCGGACAGGACCTTGTCCAGGTTCGCGTCGGCCAGGATGACGCGCTTGGAGAACT
CGGAGATCTGCTCGATGATCTCGTCGAGGTAGTGCTTGTGCTGCTCCACGAACAGCTGCTTCTGCTCGTT
GTCCTCCGGCGAGCCCTTCAGCTTCTCGTAGTGCGAGGCGAGGTACAGGAAGTTGACGTACTTGCTCGGC
AGCGCCAGCTCGTTGCCCTTCTGCAGCTCGCCCGCGCTGGCGAGCATGCGCTTCCGGCCGTTCTCCAGCT
CGAACAGGGAGTACTTGGGGAGCTTGATGATGAGGTCCTTCTTCACCTCCTTGTAGCCCTTGGCCTCCAG
GAAGTCGATGGGGTTCTTCTCGAACGACGACCGCTCCATGATGGTGATGCCCAGCAGCTCCTTCACGGAC
TTCAGCTTCTTGCTCTTGCCCTTCTCCACCTTGGCGACCACGAGGACCGAGTAGGCGACGGTGGGGGAGT
CGAAGCCGCCGTACTTCTTGGGGTCCCAGTCCTTCTTCCGGGCGATCAGCTTGTCGCTGTTCCGCTTGGG
CAGGATGGACTCCTTGCTGAAGCCGCCGGTCTGGACCTCCGTCTTCTTGACGATGTTGACCTGGGGCATG
GACAGCACCTTCCGGACGGTCGCGAAGTCGCGGCCCTTGTCCCACACGATCTCGCCCGTCTCGCCGTTGG
TCTCGATG
